>Addgene plasmid #155538 | DHX35 | addgene full sequence | sequence record 376742 | Addgene NGS Result
GCTTTTGCAAAAAGCTTTGCAAAGATGGATAAAGTTTTAAACAGAGAGGAATCTTTGCAGCTAATGGACC
TTCTAGGTCTTGAAAGGAGTGGGAATTGGCTCCGGTGCCCGTCAGTGGGCAGAGCGCACATCGCCCACAG
TCCCCGAGAAGTTGGGGGGAGGGGTCGGCAATTGAACCGGTGCCTAGAGAAGGTGGCGCGGGGTAAACTG
GGAAAGTGATGTCGTGTACTGGCTCCGCCTTTTTCCCGAGGGTGGGGGAGAACCGTATATAAGTGCAGTA
GTCGCCGTGAACGTTCTTTTTCGCAACGGGTTTGCCGCCAGAACACAGGTAAGTGCCGTGTGTGGTTCCC
GCGGGCCTGGCCTCTTTACGGGTTATGGCCCTTGCGTGCCTTGAATTACTTCCACCTGGCTGCAGTACGT
GATTCTTGATCCCGAGCTTCGGGTTGGAAGTGGGTGGGAGAGTTCGAGGCCTTGCGCTTAAGGAGCCCCT
TCGCCTCGTGCTTGAGTTGAGGCCTGGCCTGGGCGCTGGGGCCGCCGCGTGCGAATCTGGTGGCACCTTC
GCGCCTGTCTCGCTGCTTTCGATAAGTCTCTAGCCATTTAAAATTTTTGATGACCTGCTGCGACGCTTTT
TTTCTGGCAAGATAGTCTTGTAAATGCGGGCCAAGATCTGCACACTGGTATTTCGGTTTTTGGGGCCGCG
GGCGGCGACGGGGCCCGTGCGTCCCAGCGCACATGTTCGGCGAGGCGGGGCCTGCGAGCGCGGCCACCGA
GAATCGGACGGGGGTAGTCTCAAGCTGGCCGGCCTGCTCTGGTGCCTGGCCTCGCGCCGCCGTGTATCGC
CCCGCCCTGGGCGGCAAGGCTGGCCCGGTCGGCACCAGTTGCGTGAGCGGAAAGATGGCCGCTTCCCGGC
CCTGCTGCAGGGAGCTCAAAATGGAGGACGCGGCGCTCGGGAGAGCGGGCGGGTGAGTCACCCACACAAA
GGAAAAGGGCCTTTCCGTCCTCAGCCGTCGCTTCATGTGACTCCACGGAGTACCGGGCGCCGTCCAGGCA
CCTCGATTAGTTCTCGAGCTTTTGGAGTACGTCGTCTTTAGGTTGGGGGGAGGGGTTTTATGCGATGGAG
TTTCCCCACACTGAGTGGGTGGAGACTGAAGTTAGGCCAGCTTGGCACTTGATGTAATTCTCCTTGGAAT
TTGCCCTTTTTGAGTTTGGATCTTGGTTCATTCTCAAGCCTCAGACAGTGGTTCAAAGTTTTTTTCTTCC
ATTTCAGGTGTCGTGAGGAATTAGCTTGGTACTAATACGACTCACTATAGGGAGACCCAAGCTGGCTAGG
TAAGCTTGGTACCGAGCTCGGATCCACTAGTCCAGTGTGGTGGAATTCTGCAGATATCAACAAGTTTGTA
CAAAAAAGTTGGCACCATGGCTGCGCCCGTGGGACCGGTGAAGTTCTGGCGACCCGGTACAGAGGGGCCA
GGTGTAAGCATCTCTGAAGAGAGACAAAGTCTGGCTGAAAACTCTGGGACAACGGTTGTTTACAACCCTT
ATGCTGCCCTTTCCATAGAGCAGCAGAGGCAGAAGCTGCCGGTATTCAAGCTTAGGAATCATATTTTATA
CTTGATAGAAAATTATCAGACAGTGGTGATTGTTGGTGAAACAGGATGTGGGAAGAGCACACAGATTCCT
CAGTACCTTGCAGAAGCCGGCTGGACAGCTGAAGGAAGAGTGGTAGGAGTGACCCAGCCTCGAAGAGTGG
CTGCTGTTACAGTTGCAGGGAGAGTAGCTGAAGAAAGGGGTGCAGTGCTGGGCCACGAGGTGGGCTACTG
CATCCGCTTTGATGACTGCACCGACCAGCTGGCCACGAGAATTAAGTTTCTTACTGATGGAATGCTGGTC
AGGGAAATGATGGTTGATCCGTTGTTAACAAAATATAGTGTCATCATGCTGGATGAAGCCCACGAGAGGA
CCTTGTACACTGACATTGCCATTGGCTTGCTAAAAAAGATTCAGAAAAAGCGAGGGGATCTTCGATTGAT
TGTAGCTTCAGCCACTCTGGATGCAGACAAATTCCGGGATTTCTTTAATCAAAATGAAACCAGTGATCCA
GCAAGGGATACATGTGTGATCCTTACAGTGGAAGGGAGAACATTTCCGGTGGATATCTTTTATCTACAAA
GTCCTGTTCCAGATTATATCAAATCAACTGTCGAAACTGTGGTGAAAATTCACCAGACAGAGGGAGACGG
AGACGTTTTAGCATTTCTTACTGGCCAGGAAGAGGTAGAAACTGTTGTGTCGATGCTCATCGAGCAGGCT
CGAGCACTAGCTCGCACTGGGATGAAGAGACACCTCCGAGTTCTCCCCATGTATGCAGGACTGCCTTCCT
TTGAGCAAATGAAAGTGTTTGAAAGGGTGTCACGCAGTGTCAGAAAGGTGATAGTGGCCACCAATGTGGC
AGAAACCTCTATCACAATCAGCGGCATTGTGTATGTGATCGACTGTGGCTTTGTGAAACTCCGAGCCTAC
AATCCCAGGACAGCTATTGAATGCTTGGTGGTGGTGCCAGTCTCCCAGGCATCAGCTAATCAGCGAGCAG
GACGTGGTGGTCGTAGTCGCTCGGGAAAATGTTATCGCCTTTATACAGAGGAAGCCTTTGACAAGTTGCC
TCAGTCTACGGTTCCTGAGATGCAGCGTAGTAATTTGGCACCTGTCATCCTGCAGCTGAAAGCACTAGGA
ATTGACAATGTCCTCAGGTTCCACTTCATGTCGCCCCCTCCAGCACAGTCGATGGTTCAAGCCTTGGAGT
TACTGTATGCTCTGGGAGGTCTGGACAAAGACTGTCGCCTAACTGAACCGCTTGGCATGAGAATTGCAGA
GTTTCCTTTGAATCCCATGTTTGCCAAAATGCTGCTTGAATCAGGAAACTTCGGCTGTTCTCAGGAAATT
CTAAGCATCGCTGCCATGATGCAGATCCAGAATATCTTTGTGGTCCCCCCAAACCAGAAGTCTCACGCAA
TTCGAGTGCACCGTAAATTTGCTGTGGAGGAGGGCGACCACCTCACTATGCTCAATATATATGAAGCATT
TATCAAACACAATAAGGACTCTAAATGGTGTCAGGAACATTTCCTGAATTACAAGGGTCTTGTCAGAGCT
GCGACTGTAAGAGAACAATTGAAAAAGCTTCTTGTCAAGTTTCAAGTGCCCAGGAAGTCTAGTGAAGGTG
ACCCGGATCTGGTTCTGAGGTGCATTGTCTCCGGCTTCTTCGCCAATGCAGCGAGGTTTCATTCTACTGG
AGCTTATAGGACCATCCGTGATGACCATGAGCTGCACATACACCCTGCGTCAGTCCTCTATGCAGAGAAG
CCGCCTCGCTGGGTCATCTATAACGAAGTTATACAGACCTCCAAGTACTACATGAGAGATGTGACTGCCA
TTGAATCGGCCTGGCTGTTGGAGCTGGCTCCACACTTTTATCAACAAGGAACGCACCTGTCTCTGAAAGC
CAAAAGGGCCAAGGTCCAGGACCCGTTGCCAACTTTCTTGTACAAAGTGGTTGATATCCAGCACAGTGGC
GGCCGCTCGAGTCTAGAGGGCCCGCGGTTCGAAACCAGCGGAGGCGGCGGAAGCGGGGGAGGAGGCAGCG
GCGGAGGCGGCAGCGGGGGCGGCGGAAGCGCTACCGGTAAGCCTATCCCTAACCCTCTCCTCGGTCTCGA
TTCTACGCGTACCGGTATGGCTTCTAACTTTACTCAGTTCGTTCTCGTCGACAATGGCGGAACTGGCGAC
GTGACTGTCGCCCCAAGCAACTTCGCTAACGGGGTCGCTGAATGGATCAGCTCTAACTCGCGATCACAGG
CTTACAAAGTAACCTGTAGCGTTCGTCAGAGCTCTGCGCAGAATCGCAAATACACCATCAAAGTCGAGGT
GCCTAAAGTGGCAACCCAGACTGTTGGTGGTGAAGAGCTTCCTGTAGCCGGATGGAGATCTTACTTAAAT
ATGGAACTAACCATTCCAATTTTCGCCACGAATTCCGACTGCGAGCTTATTGTTAAGGCAATGCAAGGTC
TCCTAAAAGATGGAAACCCGATTCCCTCGGCCATCGCGGCCAACTCCGGCATCTACGGAGGTGGAGGTGG
ATCTCGTACGGGTTAGTAATGAGTTTAAACCCGCTGATCAGCCTCGACTGTGCCTTCTAGTTGCCAGCCA
TCTGTTGTTTGCCCCTCCCCCGTGCCTTCCTTGACCCTGGAAGGTGCCACTCCCACTGTCCTTTCCTAAT
AAAATGAGGAAATTGCATCGCATTGTCTGAGTAGGTGTCATTCTATTCTGGGGGGTGGGGTGGGGCAGGA
CAGCAAGGGGGAGGATTGGGAAGACAATAGCAGGCATGCTGGGGATGCGGTGGGCTCTATGGCTTCTGAG
GCGGAAAGAACCAGCTGGGGCTCTAGGGGGTATCCCC
[124 nt withheld, positions 4448-4571]
C
[91 nt withheld, positions 4573-4663]
AGGGTGATGGTTCACGTACCTAGAAGTTCCTATTCCGAAGTTCCTATTCTCTAGAAAGTATAGGAACTTC
CTTGGCCAAAAAGCCTGAACTCACCGCGACGTCTGTCGAGAAGTTTCTGATCGAAAAGTTCGACAGCGTC
TCCGACCTGATGCAGCTCTCGGAGGGCGAAGAATCTCGTGCTTTCAGCTTCGATGTAGGAGGGCGTGGAT
ATGTCCTGCGGGTAAATAGCTGCGCCGATGGTTTCTACAAAGATCGTTATGTTTATCGGCACTTTGCATC
GGCCGCGCTCCCGATTCCGGAAGTGCTTGACATTGGGGAATTCAGCGAGAGCCTGACCTATTGCATCTCC
CGCCGTGCACAGGGTGTCACGTTGCAAGACCTGCCTGAAACCGAACTGCCCGCTGTTCTGCAGCCGGTCG
CGGAGGCCATGGATGCGATCGCTGCGGCCGATCTTAGCCAGACGAGCGGGTTCGGCCCATTCGGACCGCA
AGGAATCGGTCAATACACTACATGGCGTGATTTCATATGCGCGATTGCTGATCCCCATGTGTATCACTGG
CAAACTGTGATGGACGACACCGTCAGTGCGTCCGTCGCGCAGGCTCTCGATGAGCTGATGCTTTGGGCCG
AGGACTGCCCCGAAGTCCGGCACCTCGTGCACGCGGATTTCGGCTCCAACAATGTCCTGACGGACAATGG
CCGCATAACAGCGGTCATTGACTGGAGCGAGGCGATGTTCGGGGATTCCCAATACGAGGTCGCCAACATC
TTCTTCTGGAGGCCGTGGTTGGCTTGTATGGAGCAGCAGACGCGCTACTTCGAGCGGAGGCATCCGGAGC
TTGCAGGATCGCCGCGGCTCCGGGCGTATATGCTCCGCATTGGTCTTGACCAACTCTATCAGAGCTTGGT
TGACGGCAATTTCGATGATGCAGCTTGGGCGCAGGGTCGATGCGACGCAATCGTCCGATCCGGAGCCGGG
ACTGTCGGGCGTACACAAATCGCCCGCAGAAGCGCGGCCGTCTGGACCGATGGCTGTGTAGAAGTACTCG
CCGATAGTGGAAACCGACGCCCCAGCACTCGTCCGAGGGCAAAGGAATAGCACGTACTACGAGATTTCGA
TTCCACCGCCGCCTTCTATGAAAGGTTGGGCTTCGGAATCGTTTTCCGGGACGCCGGCTGGATGATCCTC
CAGCGCGGGGATCTCATGCTGGAGTTCTTCGCCCACCCCAACTTGTTTATTGCAGCTTATAATGGTTACA
AATAAAGCAATAGCATCACAAATTTCACAAATAAAGCATTTTTTTCACTGCATTCTAGTTGTGGTTTGTC
CAAACTCATCAATGTATCTTATCATGTCTGTATACCGTCGACCTCTAGCTAGAGCTTGGCGTAATCATGG
TCATAGCTGTTTCCTGTGTGAAATTGTTATCCGCTCACAATTCCACACAACATACGAGCCGGAAGCATAA
AGTGTAAAGCCTGGGGTGCCTAATGAGTGAGCTAACTCACATTAATTGCGTTGCGCTCACTGCCCGCTTT
CCAGTCGGGAAACCTGTCGTGCCAGCTGCATTAATGAATCGGCCAACGCGCGGGGAGAGGCGGTTTGCGT
ATTGGGCGCTCTTCCGCTTCCTCGCTCACTGACTCGCTGCGCTCGGTCGTTCGGCTGCGGCGAGCGGTAT
CAGCTCACTCAAAGGCGGTAATACGGTTATCCACAGAATCAGGGGATAACGCAGGAAAGAACATGTGAGC
AAAAGGCCAGCAAAAGGCCAGGAACCGTAAAAAGGCCGCGTTGCTGGCGTTTTTCCATAGGCTCCGCCCC
CCTGACGAGCATCACAAAAATCGACGCTCAAGTCAGAGGTGGCGAAACCCGACAGGACTATAAAGATACC
AGGCGTTTCCCCCTGGAAGCTCCCTCGTGCGCTCTCCTGTTCCGACCCTGCCGCTTACCGGATACCTGTC
CGCCTTTCTCCCTTCGGGAAGCGTGGCGCTTTCTCATAGCTCACGCTGTAGGTATCTCAGTTCGGTGTAG
GTCGTTCGCTCCAAGCTGGGCTGTGTGCACGAACCCCCCGTTCAGCCCGACCGCTGCGCCTTATCCGGTA
ACTATCGTCTTGAGTCCAACCCGGTAAGACACGACTTATCGCCACTGGCAGCAGCCACTGGTAACAGGAT
TAGCAGAGCGAGGTATGTAGGCGGTGCTACAGAGTTCTTGAAGTGGTGGCCTAACTACGGCTACACTAGA
AGAACAGTATTTGGTATCTGCGCTCTGCTGAAGCCAGTTACCTTCGGAAAAAGAGTTGGTAGCTCTTGAT
CCGGCAAACAAACCACCGCTGGTAGCGGTGGTTTTTTTGTTTGCAAGCAGCAGATTACGCGCAGAAAAAA
AGGATCTCAAGAAGATCCTTTGATCTTTTCTACGGGGTCTGACGCTCAGTGGAACGAAAACTCACGTTAA
GGGATTTTGGTCATGAGATTATCAAAAAGGATCTTCACCTAGATCCTTTTAAATTAAAAATGAAGTTTTA
AATCAATCTAAAGTATATATGAGTAAACTTGGTCTGACAGTTACCAATGCTTAATCAGTGAGGCACCTAT
CTCAGCGATCTGTCTATTTCGTTCATCCATAGTTGCCTGACTCCCCGTCGTGTAGATAACTACGATACGG
GAGGGCTTACCATCTGGCCCCAGTGCTGCAATGATACCGCGAGACCCACGCTCACCGGCTCCAGATTTAT
CAGCAATAAACCAGCCAGCCGGAAGGGCCGAGCGCAGAAGTGGTCCTGCAACTTTATCCGCCTCCATCCA
GTCTATTAATTGTTGCCGGGAAGCTAGAGTAAGTAGTTCGCCAGTTAATAGTTTGCGCAACGTTGTTGCC
ATTGCTACAGGCATCGTGGTGTCACGCTCGTCGTTTGGTATGGCTTCATTCAGCTCCGGTTCCCAACGAT
CAAGGCGAGTTACATGATCCCCCATGTTGTGCAAAAAAGCGGTTAGCTCCTTCGGTCCTCCGATCGTTGT
CAGAAGTAAGTTGGCCGCAGTGTTATCACTCATGGTTATGGCAGCACTGCATAATTCTCTTACTGTCATG
CCATCCGTAAGATGCTTTTCTGTGACTGGTGAGTACTCAACCAAGTCATTCTGAGAATAGTGTATGCGGC
GACCGAGTTGCTCTTGCCCGGCGTCAATACGGGATAATACCGCGCCACATAGCAGAACTTTAAAAGTGCT
CATCATTGGAAAACGTTCTTCGGGGCGAAAACTCTCAAGGATCTTACCGCTGTTGAGATCCAGTTCGATG
TAACCCACTCGTGCACCCAACTGATCTTCAGCATCTTTTACTTTCACCAGCGTTTCTGGGTGAGCAAAAA
CAGGAAGGCAAAATGCCGCAAAAAAGGGAATAAGGGCGACACGGAAATGTTGAATACTCATACTCTTCCT
TTTTCAATATTATTGAAGCATTTATCAGGGTTATTGTCTCATGAGCGGATACATATTTGAATGTATTTAG
AAAAATAAACAAATAGGGGTTCCGCGCACATTTCCCCGAAAAGTGCCACCTGACGTCGACGGATCGGGAG
ATCTCCCGATCCCCTATGGTGCACTCTCAGTACAATCTGCTCTGATGCCGCATAGTTAAGCCAGTATCTG
CTCCCTGCTTGTGTGTTGGAGGTCGCTGAGTAGTGCGCGAGCAAAATTTAAGCTACAACAAGGCAAGGCT
TGACCGACAATTGCATGAAGAATCTGCTTAGGGTTAGGCGTTTTGCGCTGCTTCGCGATGTACGGGCCAG
ATATACGCGTTGACATTGATTATTGACTAG
Features (pLannotate 1.2.2; 24 found; start..end, strand, type, name):
     25..91      +  CDS            small t antigen (fragment): SV40 (simian virus 40) small t antigen
     98..1276    +  promoter       EF-1α promoter: strong constitutive promoter for human elongation factor EF-1α
   1293..1311    +  promoter       T7 promoter: promoter for bacteriophage T7 RNA polymerase
   1391..1408    +  protein_bind   attB1 (fragment): mutant version of attB; core recombination site for the Gateway® BP reaction BP Clonase™
   1417..3525    +  CDS            DHX35: DHX35_HUMAN - Also known as C20orf15, DDX35. Experimental evidence at protein level: Swiss-Prot protein existence level 1. May be involved in pre-mRNA splicing. From Homo sapiens (Human).
   3533..3550    -  protein_bind   attB2 (fragment): mutant version of attB; core recombination site for the Gateway® BP reaction BP Clonase™
   3676..3717    +  CDS            V5 tag: epitope tag from simian virus 5
   3730..4116    +  CDS            MS2: bacteriophage MS2 coat protein binds to a specific stem-loop structure in the viral RNA (Peabody, 1993)
   4178..4402    +  polyA_signal   bGH poly(A) signal: bovine growth hormone polyadenylation signal
   4406..4427    +  promoter       SV40 promoter (fragment): SV40 enhancer and early promoter
   4448..4681    +  rep_origin     f1 ori (fragment) (sequence partly withheld): f1 bacteriophage origin of replication; arrow indicates direction of (+) strand synthesis
   4686..4733    +  protein_bind   FRT: FLP-mediated recombination occurs in the 8-bp core sequence TCTAGAAA (Turan and Bode, 2011). FLP recombinase from the Saccharomyces cerevisiae 2μ plasmid
   4741..5763    +  CDS            HygR: aminoglycoside phosphotransferase from E. coli; aph(4)-Ia; confers resistance to hygromycin
   5773..5898    +  CDS            ble (fragment): BLE_KLEPN - Experimental evidence at protein level: Swiss-Prot protein existence level 1. Binding protein with a strong affinity to the bleomycin family of antibiotics. Binds to CL990; an antimitotic-antibiotic compound. From Klebsiella pneumoniae.
   5893..6014    +  polyA_signal   SV40 poly(A) signal: SV40 polyadenylation signal
   6087..6103    -  protein_bind   lac operator: The lac repressor binds to the lac operator to inhibit transcription in E. coli. This inhibition can be relieved by adding lactose or isopropyl-β-D-thiogalactopyranoside (IPTG). lac repressor encoded by lacI
   6111..6141    -  promoter       lac promoter: promoter for the E. coli lac operon
   6156..6177    -  protein_bind   CAP binding site: CAP binding activates transcription in the presence of cAMP. E. coli catabolite activator protein
   6190..6282    -  CDS            lacI (fragment): lac repressor; lacI; The lac repressor binds to the lac operator to inhibit transcription in E. coli. This inhibition can be relieved by adding lactose or isopropyl-β-D-thiogalactopyranoside (IPTG).
   6465..7053    -  rep_origin     ori: high-copy-number ColE1/pMB1/pBR322/pUC origin of replication
   7224..8084    -  CDS            AmpR: β-lactamase; bla; confers resistance to ampicillin, carbenicillin, and related antibiotics
   8085..8189    -  promoter       AmpR promoter: bla
   8248..8300    -  misc_feature   bom (fragment): basis of mobility region from pBR322
   8455..8473    +  enhancer       CMV enhancer (fragment): human cytomegalovirus immediate early enhancer
