[The description below was written by a language model from this plasmid's Addgene catalogue record and pLannotate feature annotations shown in this document.]
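Description:
DHX35 is a mammalian expression plasmid built on the Gateway destination backbone E2.pEF5-DEST-FL-V5-MCP. It carries the full-length human DHX35 open reading frame (2,109 bp, no mutations recorded), which encodes a DEAH-box helicase family protein annotated as possibly involved in pre-mRNA splicing. The ORF was introduced by Gateway recombination and sits between residual attB1 and attB2 sites. Transcription is driven by the strong constitutive human EF-1α promoter, with a T7 promoter just upstream of the insert, and is terminated by the bovine growth hormone polyadenylation signal. Downstream of attB2 the backbone supplies a C-terminal V5 epitope tag followed by the bacteriophage MS2 coat protein (MCP), so the product is a DHX35-V5-MCP fusion.

Because MCP binds a specific MS2 RNA stem-loop, the fusion can be recruited to a reporter transcript carrying such hairpins, so that the effect of the tethered protein on that mRNA can be measured. The record states that the plasmid is intended for an RNA-binding protein tethering screen, part of a large-scale tethered function study of factors regulating mRNA stability and translation. The V5 tag allows detection of the fusion.

The plasmid is propagated in E. coli through a high-copy ColE1/pUC-type origin with ampicillin selection. The annotation also shows an FRT site immediately upstream of a hygromycin resistance coding sequence with an SV40 poly(A) signal and no full promoter annotated in front of it. This arrangement is typical of Flp-mediated integration backbones, although the record does not state that it is used this way. The sequenced record is 8,473 nt, shorter than the sum of the listed backbone and insert sizes, as expected when the Gateway cassette is replaced.
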