Addgene plasmid #155538: DHX35
Purpose: For use in RBP tethering screen
Depositing lab: Eugene Yeo. Depositing organization: University of California, San Diego (UCSD). Publication: Large-scale tethered function assays identify factors that regulate mRNA stability and translation. Luo EC, Nathanson JL, Tan FE, Schwartz JL, Schmok JC, Shankar A, Markmiller S, Yee BA, Sathe S, Pratt GA, Scaletta DB, Ha Y, Hill DE, Aigner S, Yeo GW. Nat Struct Mol Biol. 2020 Oct;27(10):989-1000. doi: 10.1038/s41594-020-0477-6. Epub 2020 Aug 17. PubMed 32807991.
Backbone
  Vector backbone: E2.pEF5-DEST-FL-V5-MCP
  Backbone size w/o insert (bp): 7357
  Vector type: Mammalian Expression
Growth in bacteria
  Bacterial resistance: Ampicillin, 100 μg/mL
  Growth temperature: 37°C
  Growth strain: DH5alpha
  Copy number: High Copy
Gene/Insert
  Gene/Insert name: DHX35 (alt name: Accession: HQ258480)
  Species: H. sapiens (human)
  Insert size (bp): 2109
  Mutation: none
  Entrez Gene: DHX35 (a.k.a. DDX35, C20orf15, FLJ22759, KAIA0875)
  Promoter: EF-1a
  Tag / fusion protein: V5-MCP (C terminal on backbone)
  Cloning method: Gateway Cloning
  Sequencing primers: 5′ TAATACGACTCACTATAGGG; 3′ gctcgagtctagagggc
Resource information
  A portion of this plasmid was derived from a plasmid made by: DNASU Plasmid Repository Center for Personalized Diagnostics Biodesign Institute
Terms and licenses: Academic/Nonprofit Terms; Industry Terms: Not Available to Industry
How to cite: DHX35 was a gift from Eugene Yeo (Addgene plasmid # 155538 ; http://n2t.net/addgene:155538 ; RRID:Addgene_155538)
