>Addgene plasmid #155538 | DHX35 | depositor partial sequence | sequence record 300942 | Insert Sequence
ATGGCTGCGCCCGTGGGACCGGTGAAGTTCTGGCGACCCGGTACAGAGGGGCCAGGTGTAAGCATCTCTG
AAGAGAGACAAAGTCTGGCTGAAAACTCTGGGACAACGGTTGTTTACAACCCTTATGCTGCCCTTTCCAT
AGAGCAGCAGAGGCAGAAGCTGCCGGTATTCAAGCTTAGGAATCATATTTTATACTTGATAGAAAATTAT
CAGACAGTGGTGATTGTTGGTGAAACAGGATGTGGGAAGAGCACACAGATTCCTCAGTACCTTGCAGAAG
CCGGCTGGACAGCTGAAGGAAGAGTGGTAGGAGTGACCCAGCCTCGAAGAGTGGCTGCTGTTACAGTTGC
AGGGAGAGTAGCTGAAGAAAGGGGTGCAGTGCTGGGCCACGAGGTGGGCTACTGCATCCGCTTTGATGAC
TGCACCGACCAGCTGGCCACGAGAATTAAGTTTCTTACTGATGGAATGCTGGTCAGGGAAATGATGGTTG
ATCCGTTGTTAACAAAATATAGTGTCATCATGCTGGATGAAGCCCACGAGAGGACCTTGTACACTGACAT
TGCCATTGGCTTGCTAAAAAAGATTCAGAAAAAGCGAGGGGATCTTCGATTGATTGTAGCTTCAGCCACT
CTGGATGCAGACAAATTCCGGGATTTCTTTAATCAAAATGAAACCAGTGATCCAGCAAGGGATACATGTG
TGATCCTTACAGTGGAAGGGAGAACATTTCCGGTGGATATCTTTTATCTACAAAGTCCTGTTCCAGATTA
TATCAAATCAACTGTCGAAACTGTGGTGAAAATTCACCAGACAGAGGGAGACGGAGACGTTTTAGCATTT
CTTACTGGCCAGGAAGAGGTAGAAACTGTTGTGTCGATGCTCATCGAGCAGGCTCGAGCACTAGCTCGCA
CTGGGATGAAGAGACACCTCCGAGTTCTCCCCATGTATGCAGGACTGCCTTCCTTTGAGCAAATGAAAGT
GTTTGAAAGGGTGTCACGCAGTGTCAGAAAGGTGATAGTGGCCACCAATGTGGCAGAAACCTCTATCACA
ATCAGCGGCATTGTGTATGTGATCGACTGTGGCTTTGTGAAACTCCGAGCCTACAATCCCAGGACAGCTA
TTGAATGCTTGGTGGTGGTGCCAGTCTCCCAGGCATCAGCTAATCAGCGAGCAGGACGTGGTGGTCGTAG
TCGCTCGGGAAAATGTTATCGCCTTTATACAGAGGAAGCCTTTGACAAGTTGCCTCAGTCTACGGTTCCT
GAGATGCAGCGTAGTAATTTGGCACCTGTCATCCTGCAGCTGAAAGCACTAGGAATTGACAATGTCCTCA
GGTTCCACTTCATGTCGCCCCCTCCAGCACAGTCGATGGTTCAAGCCTTGGAGTTACTGTATGCTCTGGG
AGGTCTGGACAAAGACTGTCGCCTAACTGAACCGCTTGGCATGAGAATTGCAGAGTTTCCTTTGAATCCC
ATGTTTGCCAAAATGCTGCTTGAATCAGGAAACTTCGGCTGTTCTCAGGAAATTCTAAGCATCGCTGCCA
TGATGCAGATCCAGAATATCTTTGTGGTCCCCCCAAACCAGAAGTCTCACGCAATTCGAGTGCACCGTAA
ATTTGCTGTGGAGGAGGGCGACCACCTCACTATGCTCAATATATATGAAGCATTTATCAAACACAATAAG
GACTCTAAATGGTGTCAGGAACATTTCCTGAATTACAAGGGTCTTGTCAGAGCTGCGACTGTAAGAGAAC
AATTGAAAAAGCTTCTTGTCAAGTTTCAAGTGCCCAGGAAGTCTAGTGAAGGTGACCCGGATCTGGTTCT
GAGGTGCATTGTCTCCGGCTTCTTCGCCAATGCAGCGAGGTTTCATTCTACTGGAGCTTATAGGACCATC
CGTGATGACCATGAGCTGCACATACACCCTGCGTCAGTCCTCTATGCAGAGAAGCCGCCTCGCTGGGTCA
TCTATAACGAAGTTATACAGACCTCCAAGTACTACATGAGAGATGTGACTGCCATTGAATCGGCCTGGCT
GTTGGAGCTGGCTCCACACTTTTATCAACAAGGAACGCACCTGTCTCTGAAAGCCAAAAGGGCCAAGGTC
CAGGACCCG
